>Addgene plasmid #75208 | Mouse NCKX4-AS-long (pcDNA3.1+) | depositor full sequence | sequence record 142854 | Mouse NCKX4-AS-long (pcDNA3.1+) sequence 7356 bps
GACGGATCGGGAGATCTCCCGATCCCCTATGGTCGACTCTCAGTACAATCTGCTCTGATGCCGCATAGTT
AAGCCAGTATCTGCTCCCTGCTTGTGTGTTGGAGGTCGCTGAGTAGTGCGCGAGCAAAATTTAAGCTACA
ACAAGGCAAGGCTTGACCGACAATTGCATGAAGAATCTGCTTAGGGTTAGGCGTTTTGCGCTGCTTCGCG
ATGTACGGGCCAGATATACGCGTTGACATTGATTATTGACTAGTTATTAATAGTAATCAATTACGGGGTC
ATTAGTTCATAGCCCATATATGGAGTTCCGCGTTACATAACTTACGGTAAATGGCCCGCCTGGCTGACCG
CCCAACGACCCCCGCCCATTGACGTCAATAATGACGTATGTTCCCATAGTAACGCCAATAGGGACTTTCC
ATTGACGTCAATGGGTGGACTATTTACGGTAAACTGCCCACTTGGCAGTACATCAAGTGTATCATATGCC
AAGTACGCCCCCTATTGACGTCAATGACGGTAAATGGCCCGCCTGGCATTATGCCCAGTACATGACCTTA
TGGGACTTTCCTACTTGGCAGTACATCTACGTATTAGTCATCGCTATTACCATGGTGATGCGGTTTTGGC
AGTACATCAATGGGCGTGGATAGCGGTTTGACTCACGGGGATTTCCAAGTCTCCACCCCATTGACGTCAA
TGGGAGTTTGTTTTGGCACCAAAATCAACGGGACTTTCCAAAATGTCGTAACAACTCCGCCCCATTGACG
CAAATGGGCGGTAGGCGTGTACGGTGGGAGGTCTATATAAGCAGAGCTCTCTGGCTAACTAGAGAACCCA
CTGCTTACTGGCTTATCGAAATTAATACGACTCACTATAGGGAGACCCAAGCTGGCTAGCGTTTAAACTT
AAGCTTGGTACCTTGAAGCTCGGGATCTTCTTCCAGGGGCGCGGGGCGTACGGAGATGGCTCTCCGTGGA
CTCATCCGGCAGAGCAAAGTTCGCCGGAGGCGAGAGATGCTGCCGCAGCAAGTTGGCTTCGTGTGCGCTG
TGCTGGCCCTGGTGTGCTGTGCCTCCGGCCTCTTTGGAAGCTTGGGCCACAAAACAGCTTCTGCTGGCAA
ACATGTTCTGCTGGACACGTGGCGAAATAGAAAATTGATGGCACCAATCAATGGGACTCCGCTGGCTAAG
AACTGCACAGATCCTGCGATTCACGAGTTCCCCACAGACCTGTTCTCCAACAAAGAACGACAGCACGGCG
CTGTCCTGCTACACATCCTTGGTGCTCTCTATATGTTCTATGCCCTGGCCATCGTGTGCGATGACTTCTT
TGTTCCATCCCTAGAGAAGATCTGTGAGAAACTTCATCTGAGTGAAGATGTGGCAGGTGCCACCTTCATG
GCTGCAGGAAGCTCGACACCAGAGCTGTTTGCTTCTGTCATTGGTGTGTTCATCACCCACGGAGATGTCG
GTGTAGGAACGATTGTGGGCTCTGCTGTGTTCAACATCCTATGTATCATTGGAGTGTGTGGACTCTTTGC
TGGACAGGTGGTGCGGTTGACGTGGTGGGCTGTGTGCCGTGACTCTGTGTACTACACGCTCTCTGTCATT
GTGCTCATTGCGTTCATATACGATGAGGAAATTGTGTGGTGGGAAGGCCTGGTGCTCATCATCCTGTACG
TGTTTTATATTCTTATCATGAAGTACAATATGAAGATGCAGACATTTTTCACAACCAAACAAAAGAGCAT
TGCAAATGGTAACCCGGTCAGCAACGAGCTGGAAGATGGTAATGACCTCTATGATGGTAGCTATGACGAC
CCTTCTGTGCCATTGCTGGGGCAAGTGAAGGAGAAACCTCCCTATGGCAAAACCCCCGTGGTTATGGTGG
ATGAGATTCTCAGCTCTAGCCCTCCCAAGTTCACCTTCCCTGAGGCTGGCCTGCGCATCATGATCACCAA
CAAGTTTGGGCCCAGGACTCGACTACGGATGGCCAGCAGGATCATAATTAATGAACGACAGAGGTTGATC
AACTCAGCCAATGGTGTTAACAGCAAGCCACTGCAAAACGGGAGACATGAGAACATGGAGAATGGAAATG
TTCCTGTGGAGAACCCTGAAGACCCACAGCAAGGCCAGGAGCAGCAGCCGCCACCACAGCCACCACCCCC
AGAGCCAGAGTCAGTAGAGACAGTCTTCCTGTCACCCTTCTCAATGCCTGAGGCAAAAGGCGACAAGGCT
AAGTGGGTGTTCACGTGGCCCCTCATCTTCCTCCTGTGTGTCACCATCCCCAACTGCAGCAAGCCCCGCT
GGGAGAAGTTCTTCATGGTCACCTTCATCACGGCCACTCTGTGGATTGCCGTGTTCTCCTACCTCATGGT
GTGGCTGGTGACTATTATTGGATACACACTTGGGATCCCCGATGTCATCATGGGCATCACCTTCCTGGCG
GCAGGCACAAGTGTTCCAGACTGCATGGCAAGCTTAATTGTGGCAAGACAAGGTCTTGGAGACATGGCAG
TCTCTAACACCATCGGAAGCAACGTGTTTGATATCCTGGTGGGGCTTGGCATCCCGTGGGGCCTGCAGAC
CATGGTTATTAATTATGGATCCACAGTGAAGATCAACAGCCGGGGTCTGGTCTATTCCGTGGTGCTGCTG
CTGGGCTCTGTCGCTCTCACTGTCCTTGGTATTCACCTCAACAAATGGCGCCTGGACCGGAAACTGGGCA
TCTACGTGCTGGTCCTCTATGCTGTCTTCCTGTGCTTCTCCATAATGATAGAGTTTAATGTCTTTACCTT
CGTCAACTTGCCCATGTGCAGAGAAGACGACTAAAGCTGAACCATTGCCCAGGAAACTGCTGTTGCCACC
GAGATGAATTCTGCAGATATCCAGCACAGTGGCGGCCGCTCGAGTCTAGAGGGCCCGTTTAAACCCGCTG
ATCAGCCTCGACTGTGCCTTCTAGTTGCCAGCCATCTGTTGTTTGCCCCTCCCCCGTGCCTTCCTTGACC
CTGGAAGGTGCCACTCCCACTGTCCTTTCCTAATAAAATGAGGAAATTGCATCGCATTGTCTGAGTAGGT
GTCATTCTATTCTGGGGGGTGGGGTGGGGCAGGACAGCAAGGGGGAGGATTGGGAAGACAATAGCAGGCA
TGCTGGGGATGCGGTGGGCTCTATGGCTTCTGAGGCGGAAAGAACCAGCTGGGGCTCTAGGGGGTATCCC
C
[124 nt withheld, positions 3222-3345]
C
[32 nt withheld, positions 3347-3378]
CA
[57 nt withheld, positions 3381-3437]
A
[49 nt withheld, positions 3439-3487]
CCTTTGACGTTGGAGTCCACGTTCTTT
[37 nt withheld, positions 3515-3551]
ACCCTATCTCGGTCTATTCTTTTGATTTATAAGGGATTTTGGGGATTTCGGCCTATTGGTTAAAAAATGA
GCTGATTTAACAAAAATTTAACGCGAATTAATTCTGTGGAATGTGTGTCAGTTAGGGTGTGGAAAGTCCC
CAGGCTCCCCAGGCAGGCAGAAGTATGCAAAGCATGCATCTCAATTAGTCAGCAACCAGGTGTGGAAAGT
CCCCAGGCTCCCCAGCAGGCAGAAGTATGCAAAGCATGCATCTCAATTAGTCAGCAACCATAGTCCCGCC
CCTAACTCCGCCCATCCCGCCCCTAACTCCGCCCAGTTCCGCCCATTCTCCGCCCCATGGCTGACTAATT
TTTTTTATTTATGCAGAGGCCGAGGCCGCCTCTGCCTCTGAGCTATTCCAGAAGTAGTGAGGAGGCTTTT
TTGGAGGCCTAGGCTTTTGCAAAAAGCTCCCGGGAGCTTGTATATCCATTTTCGGATCTGATCAAGAGAC
AGGATGAGGATCGTTTCGCATGATTGAACAAGATGGATTGCACGCAGGTTCTCCGGCCGCTTGGGTGGAG
AGGCTATTCGGCTATGACTGGGCACAACAGACAATCGGCTGCTCTGATGCCGCCGTGTTCCGGCTGTCAG
CGCAGGGGCGCCCGGTTCTTTTTGTCAAGACCGACCTGTCCGGTGCCCTGAATGAACTGCAGGACGAGGC
AGCGCGGCTATCGTGGCTGGCCACGACGGGCGTTCCTTGCGCAGCTGTGCTCGACGTTGTCACTGAAGCG
GGAAGGGACTGGCTGCTATTGGGCGAAGTGCCGGGGCAGGATCTCCTGTCATCTCACCTTGCTCCTGCCG
AGAAAGTATCCATCATGGCTGATGCAATGCGGCGGCTGCATACGCTTGATCCGGCTACCTGCCCATTCGA
CCACCAAGCGAAACATCGCATCGAGCGAGCACGTACTCGGATGGAAGCCGGTCTTGTCGATCAGGATGAT
CTGGACGAAGAGCATCAGGGGCTCGCGCCAGCCGAACTGTTCGCCAGGCTCAAGGCGCGCATGCCCGACG
GCGAGGATCTCGTCGTGACCCATGGCGATGCCTGCTTGCCGAATATCATGGTGGAAAATGGCCGCTTTTC
TGGATTCATCGACTGTGGCCGGCTGGGTGTGGCGGACCGCTATCAGGACATAGCGTTGGCTACCCGTGAT
ATTGCTGAAGAGCTTGGCGGCGAATGGGCTGACCGCTTCCTCGTGCTTTACGGTATCGCCGCTCCCGATT
CGCAGCGCATCGCCTTCTATCGCCTTCTTGACGAGTTCTTCTGAGCGGGACTCTGGGGTTCGAAATGACC
GACCAAGCGACGCCCAACCTGCCATCACGAGATTTCGATTCCACCGCCGCCTTCTATGAAAGGTTGGGCT
TCGGAATCGTTTTCCGGGACGCCGGCTGGATGATCCTCCAGCGCGGGGATCTCATGCTGGAGTTCTTCGC
CCACCCCAACTTGTTTATTGCAGCTTATAATGGTTACAAATAAAGCAATAGCATCACAAATTTCACAAAT
AAAGCATTTTTTTCACTGCATTCTAGTTGTGGTTTGTCCAAACTCATCAATGTATCTTATCATGTCTGTA
TACCGTCGACCTCTAGCTAGAGCTTGGCGTAATCATGGTCATAGCTGTTTCCTGTGTGAAATTGTTATCC
GCTCACAATTCCACACAACATACGAGCCGGAAGCATAAAGTGTAAAGCCTGGGGTGCCTAATGAGTGAGC
TAACTCACATTAATTGCGTTGCGCTCACTGCCCGCTTTCCAGTCGGGAAACCTGTCGTGCCAGCTGCATT
AATGAATCGGCCAACGCGCGGGGAGAGGCGGTTTGCGTATTGGGCGCTCTTCCGCTTCCTCGCTCACTGA
CTCGCTGCGCTCGGTCGTTCGGCTGCGGCGAGCGGTATCAGCTCACTCAAAGGCGGTAATACGGTTATCC
ACAGAATCAGGGGATAACGCAGGAAAGAACATGTGAGCAAAAGGCCAGCAAAAGGCCAGGAACCGTAAAA
AGGCCGCGTTGCTGGCGTTTTTCCATAGGCTCCGCCCCCCTGACGAGCATCACAAAAATCGACGCTCAAG
TCAGAGGTGGCGAAACCCGACAGGACTATAAAGATACCAGGCGTTTCCCCCTGGAAGCTCCCTCGTGCGC
TCTCCTGTTCCGACCCTGCCGCTTACCGGATACCTGTCCGCCTTTCTCCCTTCGGGAAGCGTGGCGCTTT
CTCAATGCTCACGCTGTAGGTATCTCAGTTCGGTGTAGGTCGTTCGCTCCAAGCTGGGCTGTGTGCACGA
ACCCCCCGTTCAGCCCGACCGCTGCGCCTTATCCGGTAACTATCGTCTTGAGTCCAACCCGGTAAGACAC
GACTTATCGCCACTGGCAGCAGCCACTGGTAACAGGATTAGCAGAGCGAGGTATGTAGGCGGTGCTACAG
AGTTCTTGAAGTGGTGGCCTAACTACGGCTACACTAGAAGGACAGTATTTGGTATCTGCGCTCTGCTGAA
GCCAGTTACCTTCGGAAAAAGAGTTGGTAGCTCTTGATCCGGCAAACAAACCACCGCTGGTAGCGGTGGT
TTTTTTGTTTGCAAGCAGCAGATTACGCGCAGAAAAAAAGGATCTCAAGAAGATCCTTTGATCTTTTCTA
CGGGGTCTGACGCTCAGTGGAACGAAAACTCACGTTAAGGGATTTTGGTCATGAGATTATCAAAAAGGAT
CTTCACCTAGATCCTTTTAAATTAAAAATGAAGTTTTAAATCAATCTAAAGTATATATGAGTAAACTTGG
TCTGACAGTTACCAATGCTTAATCAGTGAGGCACCTATCTCAGCGATCTGTCTATTTCGTTCATCCATAG
TTGCCTGACTCCCCGTCGTGTAGATAACTACGATACGGGAGGGCTTACCATCTGGCCCCAGTGCTGCAAT
GATACCGCGAGACCCACGCTCACCGGCTCCAGATTTATCAGCAATAAACCAGCCAGCCGGAAGGGCCGAG
CGCAGAAGTGGTCCTGCAACTTTATCCGCCTCCATCCAGTCTATTAATTGTTGCCGGGAAGCTAGAGTAA
GTAGTTCGCCAGTTAATAGTTTGCGCAACGTTGTTGCCATTGCTACAGGCATCGTGGTGTCACGCTCGTC
GTTTGGTATGGCTTCATTCAGCTCCGGTTCCCAACGATCAAGGCGAGTTACATGATCCCCCATGTTGTGC
AAAAAAGCGGTTAGCTCCTTCGGTCCTCCGATCGTTGTCAGAAGTAAGTTGGCCGCAGTGTTATCACTCA
TGGTTATGGCAGCACTGCATAATTCTCTTACTGTCATGCCATCCGTAAGATGCTTTTCTGTGACTGGTGA
GTACTCAACCAAGTCATTCTGAGAATAGTGTATGCGGCGACCGAGTTGCTCTTGCCCGGCGTCAATACGG
GATAATACCGCGCCACATAGCAGAACTTTAAAAGTGCTCATCATTGGAAAACGTTCTTCGGGGCGAAAAC
TCTCAAGGATCTTACCGCTGTTGAGATCCAGTTCGATGTAACCCACTCGTGCACCCAACTGATCTTCAGC
ATCTTTTACTTTCACCAGCGTTTCTGGGTGAGCAAAAACAGGAAGGCAAAATGCCGCAAAAAAGGGAATA
AGGGCGACACGGAAATGTTGAATACTCATACTCTTCCTTTTTCAATATTATTGAAGCATTTATCAGGGTT
ATTGTCTCATGAGCGGATACATATTTGAATGTATTTAGAAAAATAAACAAATAGGGGTTCCGCGCACATT
TCCCCGAAAAGTGCCACCTGACGTC
Features (pLannotate 1.2.2; 20 found; start..end, strand, type, name):
     36..80      -  misc_feature   bom (fragment): basis of mobility region from pBR322
    235..614     +  enhancer       CMV enhancer: human cytomegalovirus immediate early enhancer
    615..818     +  promoter       CMV promoter: human cytomegalovirus (CMV) immediate early promoter
    814..847     +  LTR            5' LTR (truncated) (fragment): truncated 5' long terminal repeat (LTR) from HIV-1
    863..881     +  promoter       T7 promoter: promoter for bacteriophage T7 RNA polymerase
    966..2831    +  CDS            Slc24a4: NCKX4_MOUSE - Also known as Nckx4 From Mus musculus (Mouse).
   2952..3176    +  polyA_signal   bGH poly(A) signal: bovine growth hormone polyadenylation signal
   3180..3201    +  promoter       SV40 promoter (fragment): SV40 enhancer and early promoter
   3222..3650    +  rep_origin     f1 ori (sequence partly withheld): f1 bacteriophage origin of replication; arrow indicates direction of (+) strand synthesis
   3664..3994    +  promoter       SV40 promoter: SV40 enhancer and early promoter
   4061..4852    +  CDS            neo: KKA2_KLEPN - Also known as kan, nptII. Experimental evidence at protein level: Swiss-Prot protein existence level 1. Resistance to kanamycin, neomycin, paromomycin, ribostamycin, butirosin and gentamicin B. From Klebsiella pneumoniae.
   4876..5034    +  CDS            ble (fragment): BLE_KLEPN - Experimental evidence at protein level: Swiss-Prot protein existence level 1. Binding protein with a strong affinity to the bleomycin family of antibiotics. Binds to CL990; an antimitotic-antibiotic compound. From Klebsiella pneumoniae.
   5029..5150    +  polyA_signal   SV40 poly(A) signal: SV40 polyadenylation signal
   5223..5239    -  protein_bind   lac operator: The lac repressor binds to the lac operator to inhibit transcription in E. coli. This inhibition can be relieved by adding lactose or isopropyl-β-D-thiogalactopyranoside (IPTG). lac repressor encoded by lacI
   5247..5277    -  promoter       lac promoter: promoter for the E. coli lac operon
   5292..5313    -  protein_bind   CAP binding site: CAP binding activates transcription in the presence of cAMP. E. coli catabolite activator protein
   5326..5418    -  CDS            lacI (fragment): lac repressor; lacI; The lac repressor binds to the lac operator to inhibit transcription in E. coli. This inhibition can be relieved by adding lactose or isopropyl-β-D-thiogalactopyranoside (IPTG).
   5601..6189    -  rep_origin     ori: high-copy-number ColE1/pMB1/pBR322/pUC origin of replication
   6360..7220    -  CDS            AmpR: β-lactamase; bla; confers resistance to ampicillin, carbenicillin, and related antibiotics
   7221..7325    -  promoter       AmpR promoter: bla
