[The description below was written by a language model from this plasmid's Addgene catalogue record and pLannotate feature annotations shown in this document.]
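Description:
Mouse NCKX4-AS-long (pcDNA3.1+) is a mammalian expression plasmid carrying the mouse Slc24a4 cDNA, which encodes NCKX4, a member of the potassium-dependent sodium-calcium exchanger family. The "AS-long" (AS+) designation marks this clone as the splice variant that retains an alternatively spliced exon. The coding sequence sits in the pcDNA3.1+ backbone downstream of the human cytomegalovirus immediate early enhancer and promoter and upstream of the bovine growth hormone polyadenylation signal, an arrangement that gives strong constitutive transcription in transfected mammalian cells. A T7 promoter lies between the CMV promoter and the insert and could in principle be used for in vitro transcription of the sense strand. No epitope tag or reporter fusion is annotated or recorded, so the protein appears to be expressed in untagged form.

In E. coli the 7,356 bp plasmid replicates from a high-copy ColE1/pUC-type origin and is selected with ampicillin through the β-lactamase gene and its own promoter. An f1 origin is also present, which allows single-stranded DNA production. For mammalian selection, a separate cassette places the neomycin phosphotransferase gene under the SV40 enhancer/early promoter with an SV40 polyadenylation signal, permitting G418 selection of stable transfectants. Several small annotated fragments (a short HIV-1 LTR match, ble, lacI, lac promoter/operator elements and bom) are most likely backbone remnants or automated-annotation hits rather than functional parts of the design. The stated purpose is mammalian expression of SLC24A4. It comes from work on the molecular cloning of this fourth NCKX family member, making it suited to heterologous expression of this exchanger splice variant.
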