Addgene plasmid #75208: Mouse NCKX4-AS-long (pcDNA3.1+)
Purpose: Mammalian expression of SLC24A4
Depositing lab: Jonathan Lytton. Publication: Molecular cloning of a fourth member of the potassium-dependent sodium-calcium exchanger gene family, NCKX4. Li XF, Kraev AS, Lytton J. J Biol Chem. 2002 Dec 13;277(50):48410-7. Epub 2002 Oct 11. 10.1074/jbc.M210011200 PubMed 12379639.
Backbone
  Vector backbone: pcDNA3.1+
  Vector type: Mammalian Expression
  Selectable markers: Neomycin (select with G418)
Growth in bacteria
  Bacterial resistance: Ampicillin, 100 μg/mL
  Growth temperature: 37°C
  Growth strain: DH5alpha
  Copy number: High Copy
Gene/Insert
  Gene/Insert name: SLC24A4 (alt name: NCKX4-AS+)
  Species: M. musculus (mouse)
  Mutation: alternatively spliced exon present
  Entrez Gene: Slc24a4 (a.k.a. A930002M03Rik, AW492432, NCKX4)
  Promoter: CMV
  Cloning method: Unknown
  Sequencing primers: 5′ CMV-F; 3′ BGH-rev
Terms and licenses: Academic/Nonprofit Terms; Industry Terms: Not Available to Industry
How to cite: Mouse NCKX4-AS-long (pcDNA3.1+) was a gift from Jonathan Lytton (Addgene plasmid # 75208 ; http://n2t.net/addgene:75208 ; RRID:Addgene_75208)
