>Addgene plasmid #75208 | Mouse NCKX4-AS-long (pcDNA3.1+) | addgene partial sequence | sequence record 147830 | CMV-F 5'-CGCAAATGGGCGGTAGGCGTG-3'
GAGCTCTCTGGCTAACTAGAGAACCCACTGCTTACTGGCTTATCGAAATTAATACGACTCACTATAGGGA
GACCCAAGCTGGCTAGCGTTTAAACTTAAGCTTGGTACCTTGAAGCTCGGGATCTTCTTCCAGGGGCGCG
GGGCGTACGGAGATGGCTCTCCGTGGACTCATCCGGCAGAGCAAAGTTCGCCGGAGGCGAGAGATGCTGC
CGCAGCAAGTTGGCTTCGTGTGCGCTGTGCTGGCCCTGGTGTGCTGTGCCTCCGGCCTCTTTGGAAGCTT
GGGCCACAAAACAGCTTCTGCTGGCAAACATGTTCTGCTGGACACGTGGCGAAATAGAAAATTGATGGCA
CCAATCAATGGGACTCCGCTGGCTAAGAACTGCACAGATCCTGCGATTCACGAGTTCCCCACAGACCTGT
TCTCCAACAAAGAACGACAGCACGGCGCTGTCCTGCTACACATCCTTGGTGCTCTCTATATGTTCTATGC
CCTGGCCATCGTGTGCGATGACTTCTTTGTTCCATCCCTAGAGAAGATCTGTGAGAAACTTCATCTGAGT
GAAGATGTGGCAGGTGCCACCTTCATGGCTGCAGGAAGCTCGACACCAGAGCTGTTTGCTTCTGTCATTG
GTGTGTTCATCACCCACGGAGATGTCGGTGTAGGAACGATTGTGGGCTCTGCTGTGTTCAACATCCTATG
TATCATTGGAGTGTGTGGACTCTTTGCTGGACAGGTGGTGCGGTTGACGTGGTGGGCTGTGTGCCGTGAC
TCTGTGTACTACACGCTCTCTGTCATTGTGCTCATTGCGTTCATATACGATGAGGAAATTGTGTGGTGGG
AAGGCCTGGTGCTCATCATCCTGTACGTGTTTTATATTCTTATCATGAAGTACAATATGAAGATGCAGAC
ATTTTTCACAACCAAACAAAAGAGCATTGCAAATGGTAACCCGGTCAGCAACGAGCTGGAAGATGGTAAT
GACCTCTATGATGGTAGCT
