>Addgene plasmid #75208 | Mouse NCKX4-AS-long (pcDNA3.1+) | addgene partial sequence | sequence record 147831 | BGH-rev 5'-TAGAAGGCACAGTCGAGG-3'
CTAGACTCGAGCGGCCGCCACTGTGCTGGATATCTGCAGAATTCATCTCGGTGGCAACAGCAGTTTCCTG
GGCAATGGTTCAGCTTTAGTCGTCTTCTCTGCACATGGGCAAGTTGACGAAGGTAAAGACATTAAACTCT
ATCATTATGGAGAAGCACAGGAAGACAGCATAGAGGACCAGCACGTAGATGCCCAGTTTCCGGTCCAGGC
GCCATTTGTTGAGGTGAATACCAAGGACAGTGAGAGCGACAGAGCCCAGCAGCAGCACCACGGAATAGAC
CAGACCCCGGCTGTTGATCTTCACTGTGGATCCATAATTAATAACCATGGTCTGCAGGCCCCACGGGATG
CCAAGCCCCACCAGGATATCAAACACGTTGCTTCCGATGGTGTTAGAGACTGCCATGTCTCCAAGACCTT
GTCTTGCCACAATTAAGCTTGCCATGCAGTCTGGAACACTTGTGCCTGCCGCCAGGAAGGTGATGCCCAT
GATGACATCGGGGATCCCAAGTGTGTATCCAATAATAGTCACCAGCCACACCATGAGGTAGGAGAACACG
GCAATCCACAGAGTGGCCGTGATGAAGGTGACCATGAAGAACTTCTCCCAGCGGGGCTTGCTGCAGTTGG
GGATGGTGACACACAGGAGGAAGATGAGGGGCCACGTGAACACCCACTTAGCCTTGTCGCCTTTTGCCTC
AGGCATTGAGAAGGGTGACAGGAAGACTGTCTCTACTGACTCTGGCTCTGGGGGTGGTGGCTGTGGTGGC
GGCTGCTGCTCCTGGCCTTGCTGTGGGTCTTCAGGGTTCTCCACAGGAACATTTCCATTCTCCATGTTCT
CATGTCTCCCGTTTTGCAGTGGCTTGCTGTTAACACCATTGGCTGAGTTGATCAACCTCTGTCGTTCATT
AATTATGATCCTGCTGGCCATCCGTAGTCGAGTCCTGGGCCCAAACTTGTTGGTGATCATGATGCGCAGG
CCAGCCTCAGGGAAGGTGAACTTGGGAGGGCTAGAGCTGAGAATCTCATCCACCATA
